Addgene plasmid #237576: pMIHP-10518 E.HA.V5
Purpose: (Empty Backbone) E.HA.V5 Flow Code Plasmid This plasmid is to be used with mRNAs.
Depositing lab: Adrian Liston. Depositing organization: Babraham Institute.
Backbone
  Vector backbone: p.MIHP — made from p.MIGII with the GFP element being replaced with the histone epitopes
  Vector type: Retroviral
  Tag / fusion protein: E; HA; V5
Growth in bacteria
  Bacterial resistance: Ampicillin, 100 μg/mL
  Growth temperature: 30°C
  Growth strain: NEB Stable
  Copy number: Unknown
Gene/Insert
  Gene/Insert name: None
Terms and licenses: Academic/Nonprofit Terms; Industry Terms: Not Available to Industry
How to cite: pMIHP-10518 E.HA.V5 was a gift from Adrian Liston (Addgene plasmid # 237576 ; http://n2t.net/addgene:237576 ; RRID:Addgene_237576)
