[The description below was written by a language model from this plasmid's Addgene catalogue record and pLannotate feature annotations shown in this document.]
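Description:
pMIHP-10518 E.HA.V5 is an empty gammaretroviral backbone of about 6.4 kb from the p.MIHP series, which the record describes as derived from p.MIGII by replacing the GFP reporter with histone-linked epitope tags. The viral portion is of the MSCV type: 5' and 3' long terminal repeats from murine embryonic stem cell virus flank the MESV Ψ packaging signal and a truncated, start-codon-less MMLV gag segment that extends the packaging region. These elements allow the transcript to be packaged into retroviral particles when gag, pol and env are supplied in trans, with expression in transduced cells driven from the 5' LTR. In bacteria the plasmid replicates from a high-copy ColE1/pUC-type origin and is selected with ampicillin through the AmpR (β-lactamase) cassette. The short annotated fragments of TcR, env, lacI, rop, bom and lacZα are non-functional remnants of earlier cloning vectors.

The payload sits downstream of an EMCV IRES, where the mouse histone H2B coding sequence (H2bc3) is followed by epitope tags, listed in the catalogue as E, HA and V5. The automated annotation detects only an HA-tag fragment, so the E and V5 tags are known from the catalogue fields rather than the feature table. Because no gene is inserted, the region between gag and the IRES is presumably where a sequence of interest would be cloned, producing a bicistronic transcript in which the IRES drives the tagged histone. This chromatin-bound marker carries a defined epitope combination that serves as a "Flow Code", presumably read out by antibody staining and flow cytometry to distinguish cells carrying different constructs of the series. The record adds that the plasmid is to be used with mRNAs but gives no further detail.
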