Features (pLannotate 1.2.2; 20 found; start..end, strand, type, name):
     32..233     -  CDS            TcR (fragment): tetracycline efflux protein; tet; confers resistance to tetracycline
    234..332     +  CDS            env (fragment): murine leukemia virus gPr80 envelope polyprotein precursor; env; proteolytically cleaved into gp70SU and p15TM subunits
    374..890     +  LTR            5' LTR: 5' long terminal repeat from murine embryonic stem cell virus
    954..1295    +  misc_feature   MESV Ψ: packaging signal of murine embryonic stem cell virus
   1362..1778    +  CDS            gag (truncated): truncated Moloney murine leukemia virus (MMLV) gag gene lacking the start codon
   1837..2397    +  misc_feature   IRES: internal ribosome entry site (IRES) of the encephalomyocarditis virus (EMCV)
   2400..2777    +  CDS            H2bc3: H2B1B_MOUSE - Also known as Hist1h2bb Experimental evidence at protein level: Swiss-Prot protein existence level 1. Core component of nucleosome. Nucleosomes wrap and compact DNA into chromatin, limiting DNA accessibility to the cellular machineries which require DNA as a template. Histones thereby play a central role in transcription regulation, DNA repair, DNA replication and chromosomal stability. DNA accessibility is regulated via a complex set of post-translational modifications of histones, also called histone code, and nucleosome remodeling. From Mus musculus (Mouse).
   2877..2903    +  CDS            3xHA (fragment): three tandem HA epitope tags
   2992..3022    +  misc_feature   MCS (fragment): pUC18/19 multiple cloning site
   3142..3656    +  LTR            3' LTR: 3' long terminal repeat from murine embryonic stem cell virus
   3818..3834    -  protein_bind   lac operator: The lac repressor binds to the lac operator to inhibit transcription in E. coli. This inhibition can be relieved by adding lactose or isopropyl-β-D-thiogalactopyranoside (IPTG). lac repressor encoded by lacI
   3842..3872    -  promoter       lac promoter: promoter for the E. coli lac operon
   3887..3908    -  protein_bind   CAP binding site: CAP binding activates transcription in the presence of cAMP. E. coli catabolite activator protein
   3921..4013    -  CDS            lacI (fragment): lac repressor; lacI; The lac repressor binds to the lac operator to inhibit transcription in E. coli. This inhibition can be relieved by adding lactose or isopropyl-β-D-thiogalactopyranoside (IPTG).
   4196..4784    -  rep_origin     ori: high-copy-number ColE1/pMB1/pBR322/pUC origin of replication
   4955..5815    -  CDS            AmpR: β-lactamase; bla; confers resistance to ampicillin, carbenicillin, and related antibiotics
   5816..5920    -  promoter       AmpR promoter: bla
   6015..6050    +  CDS            rop (fragment): Rop protein, which maintains plasmids at low copy number; rop
   6152..6251    +  misc_feature   bom (fragment): basis of mobility region from pBR322
   6257..32      -  CDS            lacZα (fragment) (across the origin): LacZα fragment of β-galactosidase; lacZ fragment
>Addgene plasmid #237576 | pMIHP-10518 E.HA.V5 | addgene full sequence | sequence record 477178 | Addgene NGS Result
TTTTCCCAGTCACGACGTTGTAAAACGACGGCGCAAGGAATGGTGCATGCAAGGAGATGGCGCCCAACAG
TCCCCCGGCCACGGGGCCTGCCACCATACCCACGCCGAAACAAGCGCTCATGAGCCCGAAGTGGCGAGCC
CGATCTTCCCCATCGGTGATGTCGGCGATATAGGCGCCAGCAACCGCACCTGTGGCGCCGGTGATGCCGG
CCACGATGCGTCCGGCGTAGAGGCGATTAGTCCAATTTGTTAAAGACAGGATATCAGTGGTCCAGGCTCT
AGTTTTGACTCAACAATATCACCAGCTGAAGCCTATAGAGTACGAGCCATAGATAAAATAAAAGATTTTA
TTTAGTCTCCAGAAAAAGGGGGGAATGAAAGACCCCACCTGTAGGTTTGGCAAGCTAGCTTAAGTAACGC
CATTTTGCAAGGCATGGAAAATACATAACTGAGAATAGAGAAGTTCAGATCAAGGTTAGGAACAGAGAGA
CAGCAGAATATGGGCCAAACAGGATATCTGTGGTAAGCAGTTCCTGCCCCGGCTCAGGGCCAAGAACAGA
TGGTCCCCAGATGCGGTCCCGCCCTCAGCAGTTTCTAGAGAACCATCAGATGTTTCCAGGGTGCCCCAAG
GACCTGAAATGACCCTGTGCCTTATTTGAACTAACCAATCAGTTCGCTTCTCGCTTCTGTTCGCGCGCTT
CTGCTCCCCGAGCTCAATAAAAGAGCCCACAACCCCTCACTCGGCGCGCCAGTCCTCCGATAGACTGCGT
CGCCCGGGTACCCGTATTCCCAATAAAGCCTCTTGCTGTTTGCATCCGAATCGTGGACTCGCTGATCCTT
GGGAGGGTCTCCTCAGATTGATTGACTGCCCACCTCGGGGGTCTTTCATTTGGAGGTTCCACCGAGATTT
GGAGACCCCTGCCCAGGGACCACCGACCCCCCCGCCGGGAGGTAAGCTGGCCAGCGGTCGTTTCGTGTCT
GTCTCTGTCTTTGTGCGTGTTTGTGCCGGCATCTAATGTTTGCGCCTGCGTCTGTACTAGTTAGCTAACT
AGCTCTGTATCTGGCGGACCCGTGGTGGAACTGACGAGTTCTGAACACCCGGCCGCAACCCTGGGAGACG
TCCCAGGGACTTTGGGGGCCGTTTTTGTGGCCCGACCTGAGGAAGGGAGTCGATGTGGAATCCGACCCCG
TCAGGATATGTGGTTCTGGTAGGAGACGAGAACCTAAAACAGTTCCCGCCTCCGTCTGAATTTTTGCTTT
CGGTTTGGAACCGAAGCCGCGCGTCTTGTCTGCTGCAGCGCTGCAGCATCGTTCTGTGTTGTCTCTGTCT
GACTGTGTTTCTGTATTTGTCTGAAAATTAGGGCCAGACTGTTACCACTCCCTTAAGTTTGACCTTAGGT
CACTGGAAAGATGTCGAGCGGATCGCTCACAACCAGTCGGTAGATGTCAAGAAGAGACGTTGGGTTACCT
TCTGCTCTGCAGAATGGCCAACCTTTAACGTCGGATGGCCGCGAGACGGCACCTTTAACCGAGACCTCAT
CACCCAGGTTAAGATCAAGGTCTTTTCACCTGGCCCGCATGGACACCCAGACCAGGTCCCCTACATCGTG
ACCTGGGAAGCCTTGGCTTTTGACCCCCCTCCCTGGGTCAAGCCCTTTGTACACCCTAAGCCTCCGCCTC
CTCTTCCTCCATCCGCCCCGTCTCTCCCCCTTGAACCTCCTCGTTCGACCCCGCCTCGATCCTCCCTTTA
TCCAGCCCTCACTCCTTCTCTAGGCGCCGGAATTCCGAACAGTCTTCCGTAATAGAAGACACAAGGCTCG
AGCGGGATCAATTCCGCCCCCCCCCTAACGTTACTGGCCGAAGCCGCTTGGAATAAGGCCGGTGTGCGTT
TGTCTATATGTTATTTTCCACCATATTGCCGTCTTTTGGCAATGTGAGGGCCCGGAAACCTGGCCCTGTC
TTCTTGACGAGCATTCCTAGGGGTCTTTCCCCTCTCGCCAAAGGAATGCAAGGTCTGTTGAATGTCGTGA
AGGAAGCAGTTCCTCTGGAAGCTTCTTGAAGACAAACAACGTCTGTAGCGACCCTTTGCAGGCAGCGGAA
CCCCCCACCTGGCGACAGGTGCCTCTGCGGCCAAAAGCCACGTGTATAAGATACACCTGCAAAGGCGGCA
CAACCCCAGTGCCACGTTGTGAGTTGGATAGTTGTGGAAAGAGTCAAATGGCTCTCCTCAAGCGTATTCA
ACAAGGGGCTGAAGGATGCCCAGAAGGTACCCCATTGTATGGGATCTGATCTGGGGCCTCGGTGCACATG
CTTTACATGTGTTTAGTCGAGGTTAAAAAAACGTCTAGGCCCCCCGAACCACGGGGACGTGGTTTTCCTT
TGAAAAACACGATAATACCATGCCAGAGCCTTCTAAGTCTGCACCAGCCCCTAAGAAGGGATCTAAGAAA
GCCATCTCTAAGGCGCAGAAGAAGGATGGCAAGAAGCGCAAGCGCAGCCGCAAGGAGAGCTATTCGGTGT
ACGTGTACAAGGTGCTGAAGCAAGTGCACCCCGACACCGGCATCTCCTCCAAGGCCATGGGCATCATGAA
CTCGTTCGTGAACGACATCTTCGAGCGCATCGCGAGCGAGGCGTCCCGCCTGGCGCATTACAACAAGCGC
TCGACCATCACGTCCCGGGAGATCCAGACGGCCGTGCGCCTGCTGCTGCCCGGGGAGCTGGCCAAGCACG
CCGTGTCGGAGGGCACTAAGGCCGTCACCAAGTACACCAGCTCCAAGGACCCACCGGTCGCCACCGGATC
CACGGTCGCCACCATGGGCGGGGCACCTGTGCCCTATCCAGATCCCCTGGAGCCTAGGGGAGGAGGCGGG
GGAGGGTACCCATACGATGTGCCAGATTACGCTGGAGGAGGCGGGGGAGGGGGCAAACCAATTCCAAACC
CACTGCTGGGACTGGATTCCACAGGCATGCTGATGGTGTAAGCGGCCGCGACTCTAGAGTCGACCTGCAG
GCATGCAAGCTTCAGGTAGCCGGCTAACGTTAACAACCGGTACCTCTAGAACTATAGCTAGCATGCGCAA
ATTTAAAGCGCTGATATCGATAAAATAAAAGATTTTATTTAGTCTCCAGAAAAAGGGGGGAATGAAAGAC
CCCACCTGTAGGTTTGGCAAGCTAGCTTAAGTAACGCCATTTTGCAAGGCATGGAAAATACATAACTGAG
AATAGAGAAGTTCAGATCAAGGTTAGGAACAGAGAGACAGCAGAATATGGGCCAAACAGGATATCTGTGG
TAAGCAGTTCCTGCCCCGGCTCAGGGCCAAGAACAGATGGTCCCCAGATGCGGTCCCGCCCTCAGCAGTT
TCTAGAGAACCATCAGATGTTTCCAGGGTGCCCCAAGGACCTGAAATGACCCTGTGCCTTATTTGAACTA
ACCAATCAGTTCGCTTCTCGCTTCTGTTCGCGCGCTTCTGCTCCCCGAGCTCAATAAAAGAGCCCACAAC
CCCTCACTCGGCGCGCCAGTCCTCCGATAGACTGCGTCGCCCGGGTACCCGTGTATCCAATAAACCCTCT
TGCAGTTGCATCCGACTTGTGGTCTCGCTGTTCCTTGGGAGGGTCTCCTCTGAGTGATTGACTACCCGTC
AGCGGGGGTCTTTCATGGGTAACAGTTTCTTGAAGTTGGAGAACAACATTCTGAGGGTAGGAGTCGAATA
TTAAGTAATCCTGACTCAATTAGCCACTGTTTTGAATCCACATACTCCAATACTCCTGAAATAGTTCATT
ATGGACAGCGCAGAAAGAGCTGGGGAGAATTGTGAAATTGTTATCCGCTCACAATTCCACACAACATACG
AGCCGGAAGCATAAAGTGTAAAGCCTGGGGTGCCTAATGAGTGAGCTAACTCACATTAATTGCGTTGCGC
TCACTGCCCGCTTTCCAGTCGGGAAACCTGTCGTGCCAGCTGCATTAATGAATCGGCCAACGCGCGGGGA
GAGGCGGTTTGCGTATTGGGCGCTCTTCCGCTTCCTCGCTCACTGACTCGCTGCGCTCGGTCGTTCGGCT
GCGGCGAGCGGTATCAGCTCACTCAAAGGCGGTAATACGGTTATCCACAGAATCAGGGGATAACGCAGGA
AAGAACATGTGAGCAAAAGGCCAGCAAAAGGCCAGGAACCGTAAAAAGGCCGCGTTGCTGGCGTTTTTCC
ATAGGCTCCGCCCCCCTGACGAGCATCACAAAAATCGACGCTCAAGTCAGAGGTGGCGAAACCCGACAGG
ACTATAAAGATACCAGGCGTTTCCCCCTGGAAGCTCCCTCGTGCGCTCTCCTGTTCCGACCCTGCCGCTT
ACCGGATACCTGTCCGCCTTTCTCCCTTCGGGAAGCGTGGCGCTTTCTCATAGCTCACGCTGTAGGTATC
TCAGTTCGGTGTAGGTCGTTCGCTCCAAGCTGGGCTGTGTGCACGAACCCCCCGTTCAGCCCGACCGCTG
CGCCTTATCCGGTAACTATCGTCTTGAGTCCAACCCGGTAAGACACGACTTATCGCCACTGGCAGCAGCC
ACTGGTAACAGGATTAGCAGAGCGAGGTATGTAGGCGGTGCTACAGAGTTCTTGAAGTGGTGGCCTAACT
ACGGCTACACTAGAAGAACAGTATTTGGTATCTGCGCTCTGCTGAAGCCAGTTACCTTCGGAAAAAGAGT
TGGTAGCTCTTGATCCGGCAAACAAACCACCGCTGGTAGCGGTGGTTTTTTTGTTTGCAAGCAGCAGATT
ACGCGCAGAAAAAAAGGATCTCAAGAAGATCCTTTGATCTTTTCTACGGGGTCTGACGCTCAGTGGAACG
AAAACTCACGTTAAGGGATTTTGGTCATGAGATTATCAAAAAGGATCTTCACCTAGATCCTTTTAAATTA
AAAATGAAGTTTTAAATCAATCTAAAGTATATATGAGTAAACTTGGTCTGACAGTTACCAATGCTTAATC
AGTGAGGCACCTATCTCAGCGATCTGTCTATTTCGTTCATCCATAGTTGCCTGACTCCCCGTCGTGTAGA
TAACTACGATACGGGAGGGCTTACCATCTGGCCCCAGTGCTGCAATGATACCGCGAGACCCACGCTCACC
GGCTCCAGATTTATCAGCAATAAACCAGCCAGCCGGAAGGGCCGAGCGCAGAAGTGGTCCTGCAACTTTA
TCCGCCTCCATCCAGTCTATTAATTGTTGCCGGGAAGCTAGAGTAAGTAGTTCGCCAGTTAATAGTTTGC
GCAACGTTGTTGCCATTGCTACAGGCATCGTGGTGTCACGCTCGTCGTTTGGTATGGCTTCATTCAGCTC
CGGTTCCCAACGATCAAGGCGAGTTACATGATCCCCCATGTTGTGCAAAAAAGCGGTTAGCTCCTTCGGT
CCTCCGATCGTTGTCAGAAGTAAGTTGGCCGCAGTGTTATCACTCATGGTTATGGCAGCACTGCATAATT
CTCTTACTGTCATGCCATCCGTAAGATGCTTTTCTGTGACTGGTGAGTACTCAACCAAGTCATTCTGAGA
ATAGTGTATGCGGCGACCGAGTTGCTCTTGCCCGGCGTCAATACGGGATAATACCGCGCCACATAGCAGA
ACTTTAAAAGTGCTCATCATTGGAAAACGTTCTTCGGGGCGAAAACTCTCAAGGATCTTACCGCTGTTGA
GATCCAGTTCGATGTAACCCACTCGTGCACCCAACTGATCTTCAGCATCTTTTACTTTCACCAGCGTTTC
TGGGTGAGCAAAAACAGGAAGGCAAAATGCCGCAAAAAAGGGAATAAGGGCGACACGGAAATGTTGAATA
CTCATACTCTTCCTTTTTCAATATTATTGAAGCATTTATCAGGGTTATTGTCTCATGAGCGGATACATAT
TTGAATGTATTTAGAAAAATAAACAAATAGGGGTTCCGCGCACATTTCCCCGAAAAGTGCCACCTGACGT
CTAAGAAACCATTATTATCATGACATTAACCTATAAAAATAGGCGTATCACGAGGCCCTTTCGTCTCGCG
CGTTTCGGTGATGACGGTGAAAACCTCTGACACATGCAGCTCCCGGAGACGGTCACAGCTTGTCTGTAAG
CGGATGCCGGGAGCAGACAAGCCCGTCAGGGCGCGTCAGCGGGTGTTGGCGGGTGTCGGGGCTGGCTTAA
CTATGCGGCATCAGAGCAGATTGTACTGAGAGTGCACCATATGCGGTGTGAAATACCGCACAGATGCGTA
AGGAGAAAATACCGCATCAGGCGCCATTCGCCATTCAGGCTGCGCAACTGTTGGGAAGGGCGATCGGTGC
GGGCCTCTTCGCTATTACGCCAGCTGGCGAAAGGGGGATGTGCTGCAAGGCGATTAAGTTGGGTAACGCC
AGGG
